Addgene plasmid #46785: PCMV-intron myc Rab11WT
Purpose: expression of WT Rab11a in mammalian cells
Depositing lab: Terry Hébert. Depositing organization: McGill University. Publication: Seven transmembrane receptor core signaling complexes are assembled prior to plasma membrane trafficking. Dupre DJ, Robitaille M, Ethier N, Villeneuve LR, Mamarbachi AM, Hebert TE. J Biol Chem. 2006 Nov 10;281(45):34561-73. Epub 2006 Sep 7. 10.1074/jbc.M605012200 PubMed 16959776.
Backbone
  Vector backbone: pCMV-intron myc
  Modifications to backbone: intron-myc inserted HindIII/XbaI. Intron enhances stability of mRNA.
  Vector type: Mammalian Expression
  Selectable markers: Neomycin (select with G418)
Growth in bacteria
  Bacterial resistance: Ampicillin, 100 μg/mL
  Growth temperature: 37°C
  Growth strain: DH5alpha
  Copy number: Unknown
Gene/Insert
  Gene/Insert name: RAB11A (alt names: YL8; RAB11A, member RAS oncogene family)
  Species: H. sapiens (human)
  Insert size (bp): 650
  Entrez Gene: RAB11A (a.k.a. YL8)
  Promoter: CMV
  Tag / fusion protein: myc (N terminal on backbone)
  Cloning method: Restriction Enzyme; 5′ cloning site BamHI (not destroyed); 3′ cloning site XhoI (not destroyed)
  Sequencing primers: 5′ CMV-F; 3′ BGH Reverse
Terms and licenses: Academic/Nonprofit Terms; Industry Terms: Not Available to Industry
Depositor comments: Also see Dupré et al., 2006 Cell Signal. 2007 Mar;19(3):481-9. https://www.ncbi.nlm.nih.gov/pubmed/16979872 for more information.
How to cite: PCMV-intron myc Rab11WT was a gift from Terry Hébert (Addgene plasmid # 46785 ; http://n2t.net/addgene:46785 ; RRID:Addgene_46785)
