[The description below was written by a language model from this plasmid's Addgene catalogue record.]
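Description:
PCMV-intron myc Rab11WT is a mammalian expression plasmid that drives production of wild-type human RAB11A, a small GTPase of the Ras superfamily, as an N-terminally myc-tagged protein. It is built on the pCMV-intron myc backbone, in which an intron-plus-myc cassette was inserted between HindIII and XbaI sites. According to the record, the intron is there to enhance stability of the mRNA, a common strategy for raising transgene expression, since spliced transcripts tend to be processed and exported more efficiently. The roughly 650 bp RAB11A coding insert was cloned by restriction digestion between BamHI and XhoI, both of which remain intact, placing it in frame downstream of the backbone-encoded myc epitope and under the control of the strong constitutive CMV promoter. The listing of a BGH reverse sequencing primer suggests a bovine growth hormone polyadenylation region lies downstream of the insert, although no feature table is provided to confirm this or to identify the origin of replication.

The plasmid is propagated in E. coli under ampicillin selection; its copy number is recorded as unknown. A neomycin resistance marker allows G418 selection of stably transfected mammalian cells, though the construct is equally suited to transient transfection. The myc tag permits detection or immunoprecipitation of the expressed protein with anti-myc antibodies, distinguishing it from endogenous Rab11a. The stated purpose is expression of wild-type Rab11a in mammalian cells. The associated work concerns assembly and trafficking of seven-transmembrane receptor signalling complexes, where a wild-type Rab construct would typically serve as the reference alongside mutant Rab forms in intracellular transport studies.
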