>Addgene plasmid #46785 | PCMV-intron myc Rab11WT | addgene partial sequence | sequence record 67931 | CMV-F 5'-CGCAAATGGGCGGTAGGCGTG-3'
GAGCTCGTTTAGTGAACCGTCAGATCACTAGAAGCTTTATTGCGGTAGTTTATCACAGTTAAATTGCTAA
CGCAGTCAGTGCTTCTGACACAACAGTCTCGAACTTAAGCTGCAGTGACTCTCTTAAGGTAGCCTTGCAG
AAGTTGGTCGTGAGGCACTGGGCAGGTAAGTATCAAGGTTACAAGACAGGTTTAAGGAGACCAATAGAAA
CTGGGCTTGTCGAGACAGAGAAGACTCTTGCGTTTCTGATAGGCACCTATTGGTCTTACTGACATCCACT
TTGCCTTTCTCTCCACAGGTGTCCACTCCCAGTTCAATTACAGCTCTTAAGGCTAGAGTACTTAATACGA
CTCACTATAGGCTAGCCTCGACATGGAACAGAAACTCATCTCTGAAGAGGATCTGTCTAGAGGATCCACC
ATGGGCACCCGCGACGACGAGTACGACTACCTCTTTAAAGTTGTCCTTATTGGAGATTCTGGTGTTGGAA
AGAGTAATCTCCTGTCTCGATTTACTCGAAATGAGTTTAATCTGGAAAGCAAGAGCACCATTGGAGTAGA
GTTTGCAACAAGAAGCATCCAGGTTGATGGAAAAACAATAAAGGCACAGATATGGGACACAGCAGGGCAA
GAGCGATATCGAGCTATAACATCAGCATATTATCGTGGAGCTGTAGGTGCCTTATTGGTTTATGACATTG
CTAAACATCTCACATATGAAAATGTAGAGCGATGGCTGAAAGAACTGAGAGATCATGCTGATAGTAACAT
TGTTATCATGCTTGTGGGCAATAAGAGTGATCTACGTCATCTCAGGGCAGTTCCTACAGATGAAGCAAGA
GCTTTTGCAGAAAAGAATGGTTTGTCATTCATTGAAACTTCGGCCCTAGACTCTACAAATGTAGAAGCTG
CTTTTCAG
